Addgene plasmid #50311: pICSL50012
Depositing lab: Nicola Patron. Depositing organization: Sainsbury Laboratory, Norwich. Publication: A golden gate modular cloning toolbox for plants. Engler C, Youles M, Gruetzner R, Ehnert TM, Werner S, Jones JD, Patron NJ, Marillonnet S. ACS Synth Biol. 2014 Nov 21;3(11):839-43. doi: 10.1021/sb4001504. Epub 2014 Feb 20. PubMed 24933124.
Backbone
  Vector backbone: PAGM1301
  Vector type: plant expression
Growth in bacteria
  Bacterial resistance: Spectinomycin, 50 μg/mL
  Growth temperature: 37°C
  Growth strain: DH5alpha
  Copy number: High Copy
Gene/Insert
  Gene/Insert name: C terminal V5 tag (Simian Virus 5)
  Mutation: BsaI/BbsI sites removed by point-mutation
  Cloning method: Restriction Enzyme; 5′ cloning site BpiI (destroyed during cloning); 3′ cloning site BpiI (destroyed during cloning)
Terms and licenses: Academic/Nonprofit Terms; Industry Terms: Not Available to Industry
Depositor comments: insert can be released with BsaI
How to cite: pICSL50012 was a gift from Nicola Patron (Addgene plasmid # 50311 ; http://n2t.net/addgene:50311 ; RRID:Addgene_50311)
