[The description below was written by a language model from this plasmid's Addgene catalogue record and pLannotate feature annotations shown in this document.]
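Description:
pICSL50012 is a small (about 2.3 kb) Golden Gate modular cloning part plasmid from a plant synthetic-biology toolbox. It is built on the pAGM1301 backbone and catalogued as a plant expression vector, although it functions as a part donor rather than a complete expression construct. It is maintained in E. coli at high copy through a ColE1/pUC-type origin. Selection is with spectinomycin, conferred by the aadA aminoglycoside adenylyltransferase gene. In the annotation, aadA lies downstream of a bla (AmpR) promoter and short remnants of an integrase and a gentamicin acetyltransferase gene. These remnants are probably leftovers of the integron-derived cassette from which the marker was taken and are not functional genes. A short lacI fragment is also annotated and is likewise only a backbone remnant.

The payload is a C-terminal V5 epitope tag derived from Simian Virus 5. It was cloned into the backbone through BpiI sites that were destroyed in the process. Internal BsaI and BbsI sites were removed by point mutation so that the module is compatible with type IIS assembly. The depositor notes that the insert can be released with BsaI, which allows it to be joined in a one-pot reaction with promoter, coding-sequence and terminator modules. The result is a plant transcription unit encoding a protein fused at its C terminus to V5, useful for antibody-based detection or immunoprecipitation.

Neither of the two nearly identical feature tables annotates the tag itself, and no plant promoter, terminator or plant selectable marker is recorded. These elements would have to come from other modules in the assembly.
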