Features (pLannotate 1.2.2; 6 found; start..end, strand, type, name):
    110..214     +  promoter       AmpR promoter: bla
    205..285     -  CDS            int (fragment): INT2_ECOLX - Protein inferred from homology: Swiss-Prot protein existence level 3. Putative integrase believed to be involved in the insertion of antibiotic resistance genes into plasmids and transposons. From Escherichia coli.
    373..429     +  CDS            GmR (fragment): gentamycin acetyltransferase; aacC1; confers resistance to gentamycin
    436..1224    +  CDS            aadA: S3AD_ECOLX - Experimental evidence at protein level: Swiss-Prot protein existence level 1. Mediates bacterial resistance to the antibiotics streptomycin and spectinomycin. From Escherichia coli.
   1398..1986    +  rep_origin     ori: high-copy-number ColE1/pMB1/pBR322/pUC origin of replication
   2169..2218    +  CDS            lacI (fragment): lac repressor; lacI; The lac repressor binds to the lac operator to inhibit transcription in E. coli. This inhibition can be relieved by adding lactose or isopropyl-β-D-thiogalactopyranoside (IPTG).
>Addgene plasmid #50311 | pICSL50012 | addgene full sequence | sequence record 499937 | Addgene NGS Result
GTGGCTCTTCAGTGGACGAAAGGGCCTCGTGATACGCCTATTTTTATAGGTTAATGTCATGATAATAATG
GTTTCTTAGACGTCAGGTGGCACTTTTCGGGGAAATGTGCGCGGAACCCCTATTTGTTTATTTTTCTAAA
TACATTCAAATATGTATCCGCTCATGAGACAATAACCCTGATAAATGCTTCAATAATATTGAAAAAGGAA
GAGTATGCGCTCACGCAACTGGTCCAGAACCTTGACCGAACGCAGCGGTGGTAACGGCGCAGTGGCGGTT
TTCATGGCTTGTTATGACTGTTTTTTTTTGGGGTACAGTCTATGCCTCGGGCATCCAAGCAGCAAGCGCG
TTACGCCGTGGGTCGATGTTTGATGTTATGGAGCAGCAACGATGTTACGCAGCAGGGCAGTCGCCCTAAA
ACAAAGTTAAACATCATGAGGGAAGCGGTGATCGCCGAAGTATCGACTCAACTATCAGAGGTAGTTGGCG
TCATCGAGCGCCATCTCGAACCGACGTTGCTGGCCGTACATTTGTACGGCTCCGCAGTGGATGGCGGCCT
GAAGCCACACAGCGATATTGATTTGCTGGTTACGGTGACCGTAAGGCTTGATGAAACAACGCGGCGAGCT
TTGATCAACGACCTTTTGGAAACTTCGGCTTCCCCTGGAGAGAGCGAGATTCTCCGCGCTGTAGAAGTCA
CCATTGTTGTGCACGACGACATCATTCCGTGGCGTTATCCAGCTAAGCGCGAACTGCAATTTGGAGAATG
GCAGCGCAATGACATTCTTGCAGGTATCTTCGAGCCAGCCACGATCGACATTGATCTGGCTATCTTGCTG
ACAAAAGCAAGAGAACATAGCGTTGCCTTGGTAGGTCCAGCGGCGGAGGAACTCTTTGATCCGGTTCCTG
AACAGGATCTATTTGAGGCGCTAAATGAAACCTTAACGCTATGGAACTCGCCGCCCGACTGGGCTGGCGA
TGAGCGAAATGTAGTGCTTACGTTGTCCCGCATTTGGTACAGCGCAGTAACCGGCAAAATCGCGCCGAAG
GATGTCGCTGCCGACTGGGCAATGGAGCGCCTGCCGGCCCAGTATCAGCCCGTCATACTTGAAGCTAGAC
AGGCTTATCTTGGACAAGAAGAAGATCGCTTGGCCTCGCGCGCAGATCAGTTGGAAGAATTTGTCCATTA
CGTAAAAGGCGAGATCACCAAGGTAGTCGGCAAATAACTGTCAGACCAAGTTTACTCATATATACTTTAG
ATTGATTTAAAACTTCATTTTTAATTTAAAAGGATCTAGGTGAAGATCCTTTTTGATAATCTCATGACCA
AAATCCCTTAACGTGAGTTTTCGTTCCACTGAGCGTCAGACCCCGTAGAAAAGATCAAAGGATCTTCTTG
AGATCCTTTTTTTCTGCGCGTAATCTGCTGCTTGCAAACAAAAAAACCACCGCTACCAGCGGTGGTTTGT
TTGCCGGATCAAGAGCTACCAACTCTTTTTCCGAAGGTAACTGGCTTCAGCAGAGCGCAGATACCAAATA
CTGTTCTTCTAGTGTAGCCGTAGTTAGGCCACCACTTCAAGAACTCTGTAGCACCGCCTACATACCTCGC
TCTGCTAATCCTGTTACCAGTGGCTGCTGCCAGTGGCGATAAGTCGTGTCTTACCGGGTTGGACTCAAGA
CGATAGTTACCGGATAAGGCGCAGCGGTCGGGCTGAACGGGGGGTTCGTGCACACAGCCCAGCTTGGAGC
GAACGACCTACACCGAACTGAGATACCTACAGCGTGAGCTATGAGAAAGCGCCACGCTTCCCGAAGGGAG
AAAGGCGGACAGGTATCCGGTAAGCGGCAGGGTCGGAACAGGAGAGCGCACGAGGGAGCTTCCAGGGGGA
AACGCCTGGTATCTTTATAGTCCTGTCGGGTTTCGCCACCTCTGACTTGAGCGTCGATTTTTGTGATGCT
CGTCAGGGGGGCGGAGCCTATGGAAAAACGCCAGCAACGCGGCCTTTTTACGGTTCCTGGCCTTTTGCTG
GCCTTTTGCTCACATGTTCTTTCCTGCGTTATCCCCTGATTCTGTGGATAACCGTATTACCGCCTTTGAG
TGAGCTGATACCGCTCGCCGCAGCCGAACGACCGAGCGCAGCGAGTCAGTGAGCGAGGAAGCGGAAGAGC
GCCCAATACGCAAACCGCCTCTCCCCGCGCGTTGGCCGATTCATTAATCACTGTGGTCTCATTCGGGTAA
GCCAATCCCTAATCCTCTCTTGGGTTTGGATTCTACTGGTGGAAAACCTATTCCAAACCCATTGCTCGGA
CTCGACTCAACCTAAGCTTTGAGACCAC
