Features (pLannotate 1.2.2; 6 found; start..end, strand, type, name):
    110..214     +  promoter       AmpR promoter: bla
    205..285     -  CDS            int (fragment): INT2_ECOLX - Protein inferred from homology: Swiss-Prot protein existence level 3. Putative integrase believed to be involved in the insertion of antibiotic resistance genes into plasmids and transposons. From Escherichia coli.
    371..427     +  CDS            GmR (fragment): gentamycin acetyltransferase; aacC1; confers resistance to gentamycin
    434..1222    +  CDS            aadA: S3AD_ECOLX - Experimental evidence at protein level: Swiss-Prot protein existence level 1. Mediates bacterial resistance to the antibiotics streptomycin and spectinomycin. From Escherichia coli.
   1396..1984    +  rep_origin     ori: high-copy-number ColE1/pMB1/pBR322/pUC origin of replication
   2167..2216    +  CDS            lacI (fragment): lac repressor; lacI; The lac repressor binds to the lac operator to inhibit transcription in E. coli. This inhibition can be relieved by adding lactose or isopropyl-β-D-thiogalactopyranoside (IPTG).
>Addgene plasmid #50311 | pICSL50012 | analyzer sequence | sequence record 75068
GTGGCTCTTCAGTGGACGAAAGGGCCTCGTGATACGCCTATTTTTATAGGTTAATGTCATGATAATAATG
GTTTCTTAGACGTCAGGTGGCACTTTTCGGGGAAATGTGCGCGGAACCCCTATTTGTTTATTTTTCTAAA
TACATTCAAATATGTATCCGCTCATGAGACAATAACCCTGATAAATGCTTCAATAATATTGAAAAAGGAA
GAGTATGCGCTCACGCAACTGGTCCAGAACCTTGACCGAACGCAGCGGTGGTAACGGCGCAGTGGCGGTT
TTCATGGCTTGTTATGACTGTTTTTTTGGGGTACAGTCTATGCCTCGGGCATCCAAGCAGCAAGCGCGTT
ACGCCGTGGGTCGATGTTTGATGTTATGGAGCAGCAACGATGTTACGCAGCAGGGCAGTCGCCCTAAAAC
AAAGTTAAACATCATGAGGGAAGCGGTGATCGCCGAAGTATCGACTCAACTATCAGAGGTAGTTGGCGTC
ATCGAGCGCCATCTCGAACCGACGTTGCTGGCCGTACATTTGTACGGCTCCGCAGTGGATGGCGGCCTGA
AGCCACACAGCGATATTGATTTGCTGGTTACGGTGACCGTAAGGCTTGATGAAACAACGCGGCGAGCTTT
GATCAACGACCTTTTGGAAACTTCGGCTTCCCCTGGAGAGAGCGAGATTCTCCGCGCTGTAGAAGTCACC
ATTGTTGTGCACGACGACATCATTCCGTGGCGTTATCCAGCTAAGCGCGAACTGCAATTTGGAGAATGGC
AGCGCAATGACATTCTTGCAGGTATCTTCGAGCCAGCCACGATCGACATTGATCTGGCTATCTTGCTGAC
AAAAGCAAGAGAACATAGCGTTGCCTTGGTAGGTCCAGCGGCGGAGGAACTCTTTGATCCGGTTCCTGAA
CAGGATCTATTTGAGGCGCTAAATGAAACCTTAACGCTATGGAACTCGCCGCCCGACTGGGCTGGCGATG
AGCGAAATGTAGTGCTTACGTTGTCCCGCATTTGGTACAGCGCAGTAACCGGCAAAATCGCGCCGAAGGA
TGTCGCTGCCGACTGGGCAATGGAGCGCCTGCCGGCCCAGTATCAGCCCGTCATACTTGAAGCTAGACAG
GCTTATCTTGGACAAGAAGAAGATCGCTTGGCCTCGCGCGCAGATCAGTTGGAAGAATTTGTCCATTACG
TAAAAGGCGAGATCACCAAGGTAGTCGGCAAATAACTGTCAGACCAAGTTTACTCATATATACTTTAGAT
TGATTTAAAACTTCATTTTTAATTTAAAAGGATCTAGGTGAAGATCCTTTTTGATAATCTCATGACCAAA
ATCCCTTAACGTGAGTTTTCGTTCCACTGAGCGTCAGACCCCGTAGAAAAGATCAAAGGATCTTCTTGAG
ATCCTTTTTTTCTGCGCGTAATCTGCTGCTTGCAAACAAAAAAACCACCGCTACCAGCGGTGGTTTGTTT
GCCGGATCAAGAGCTACCAACTCTTTTTCCGAAGGTAACTGGCTTCAGCAGAGCGCAGATACCAAATACT
GTCCTTCTAGTGTAGCCGTAGTTAGGCCACCACTTCAAGAACTCTGTAGCACCGCCTACATACCTCGCTC
TGCTAATCCTGTTACCAGTGGCTGCTGCCAGTGGCGATAAGTCGTGTCTTACCGGGTTGGACTCAAGACG
ATAGTTACCGGATAAGGCGCAGCGGTCGGGCTGAACGGGGGGTTCGTGCACACAGCCCAGCTTGGAGCGA
ACGACCTACACCGAACTGAGATACCTACAGCGTGAGCTATGAGAAAGCGCCACGCTTCCCGAAGGGAGAA
AGGCGGACAGGTATCCGGTAAGCGGCAGGGTCGGAACAGGAGAGCGCACGAGGGAGCTTCCAGGGGGAAA
CGCCTGGTATCTTTATAGTCCTGTCGGGTTTCGCCACCTCTGACTTGAGCGTCGATTTTTGTGATGCTCG
TCAGGGGGGCGGAGCCTATGGAAAAACGCCAGCAACGCGGCCTTTTTACGGTTCCTGGCCTTTTGCTGGC
CTTTTGCTCACATGTTCTTTCCTGCGTTATCCCCTGATTCTGTGGATAACCGTATTACCGCCTTTGAGTG
AGCTGATACCGCTCGCCGCAGCCGAACGACCGAGCGCAGCGAGTCAGTGAGCGAGGAAGCGGAAGAGCGC
CCAATACGCAAACCGCCTCTCCCCGCGCGTTGGCCGATTCATTAATCACTCTGTGGTCTCATTCGGGTAA
GCCAATCCCTAATCCTCTCTTGGGTTTGGATTCTACTGGTGGAAAACCTATTCCAAACCCATTGCTCGGA
CTCGACTCAACCTAAGCTTTGAGACCACGAA
