>Addgene plasmid #50311 | pICSL50012 | addgene partial sequence | sequence record 76482 | pBR322ori-F 5'-GGGAAACGCCTGGTATCTTT-3'
CTGACTTGAGCGTCGATTTTTGTGATGCTCGTCAGGGGGGCGGAGCCTATGGAAAAACGCCAGCAACGCG
GCCTTTTTACGGTTCCTGGCCTTTTGCTGGCCTTTTGCTCACATGTTCTTTCCTGCGTTATCCCCTGATT
CTGTGGATAACCGTATTACCGCCTTTGAGTGAGCTGATACCGCTCGCCGCAGCCGAACGACCGAGCGCAG
CGAGTCAGTGAGCGAGGAAGCGGAAGAGCGCCCAATACGCAAACCGCCTCTCCCCGCGCGTTGGCCGATT
CATTAATCACTGTGGTCTCATTCGGGTAAGCCAATCCCTAATCCTCTCTTGGGTTTGGATTCTACTGGTG
GAAAACCTATTCCAAACCCATTGCTCGGACTCGACTCAACCTAAGCTTTGAGACCACGTGGCTCTTCAGT
GGACGAAAGGGCCTCGTGATACGCCTATTTTTATAGGTTAATGTCATGATAATAATGGTTTCTTAGACGT
CAGGTGGCACTTTTCGGGGAAATGTGCGCGGAACCCCTATTTGTTTATTTTTCTAAATACATTCAAATAT
GTATCCGCTCATGAGACAATAACCCTGATAAATGCTTCAATAATATTGAAAAAGGAAGAGTATGCGCTCA
CGCAACTGGTCCAGAACCTTGACCGAACGCAGCGGTGGTAACGGCGCAGTGGCGGTTTTCATGGCTTGTT
ATGACTGTTTTTTTTTGGGGTACAGTCTATGCCTCGGGCATCCAAGCAGCAAGCGCGTTACGCCGTGGGT
CGATGTTTGATGTTATGGAGCAGCAACGATGTTACGCAGCAGGGCAGTCGCCCTAAAACAAAGTTAAACA
TCATGAGGGAAGCGGTGATCGCCGAA
